>Addgene plasmid #39768 | D-raf C295S | addgene partial sequence | sequence record 57604 | draf-F1 5'-AAGCCGAGCTGAACACTACC-3'
AGCTATTTATAAAATACCCGACATATGTGTATGTATGTATCTCACGACTTTGGTTCTTGCCCACAGAATA
CCAGGAGTTGACCTCCAAGCTCCACGAACTGGAGGCCAAGGAGCAGGAACTAATGGAGCGACTGAACTCG
CAGGACCAGCAGGAGGACTCCTCCTTGGTCGAGCGGTTCAAGGAGCAGCCCCACTATCAAAATCAAACTC
AAATCCTGCAGCAACAACGGCAATTGGCGCGAGTGCACCACGGCAACGATCTAACCGATAGCTTGGGCTC
TCAGCCGGGCAGCCAATGTGGAACTTTGACCCGTCAGCCCAAGATCCTTTTGCGAGCCCACCTGCCCAAT
CAACAGCGCACTTCAGTGGAGGTAATTTCGGGAGTACGACTATGTGATGCCCTCATGAAGGCCCTGAAAC
TCCGGCAACTAACGCCGGATATGTGCGAAGTAAGCACAACTCATTCCGGAAGACATATCATACCCTGGCA
CACGGATATCGGCACTCTGCATGTGGAGGAGATCTTTGTCAGGCTGCTGGATAAGTTTCCCATTAGGACA
CACATCAAGCACCAGATCATACGGAAGACCTTCTTCTCGTTGGTATTCTGCGAGGGCTGTCGAAGGCTTC
TGTTCACCGGGTTCTACTGTAGCCAGTCTAATTTTCGATTCCATCAGAGGTGTGCCAATAGAGTGCCGAT
GCTGTGCCAGCCCTTTCCGATGGATAGCTACTATCAGCTACTGCTGGCCGAGAATCCGGATAATGGCGTT
GGTTTCCCCGGCAGAGGCACTGCTGTCCGCTTCAATATGAGCAGCCGGAGTCGCAGTCGTCGTTGCAGCA
GCAGTGGCAGCAGCAGCAGCTCGAAGCCACCATCTTCATCCTCCGGCAATC
