[The description below was written by a language model from this plasmid's Addgene catalogue record.]
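Description:
D-raf C295S is a Drosophila transformation plasmid built on the pCaSpeR-4 backbone (about 7.9 kb without the insert) and catalogued as an insect expression vector. pCaSpeR-4 is a standard P-element vector. Its P-element terminal repeats flank a cloning region and a mini-white eye-colour marker, so the cassette can be integrated into the fly germline with a transposase source and transformants can be recognised by rescue of eye pigmentation in a white mutant background. In bacteria the plasmid is selected with ampicillin. The record lists its copy number as unknown and includes no feature table, so none of these backbone elements can be confirmed from an annotation.

The insert is the D. melanogaster Raf gene, also known as D-raf, pole hole or l(1)polehole. It encodes the fly Raf serine/threonine kinase, which acts downstream of Ras in receptor tyrosine kinase signalling. The insert carries a single cysteine-to-serine substitution at residue 295. pCaSpeR-4 itself supplies no promoter for an insert. The record does not say whether the insert is a genomic fragment with its own regulatory sequences or a cDNA driven by an added promoter. It also does not give the insert size or the cloning method, and it lists no epitope tags or reporters.

The associated publication describes genetic and molecular analyses of mutations affecting Drosophila raf signal transduction. This suggests the construct was made to introduce a defined mutant form of D-raf into flies and test the effect of the C295S change on Raf function in vivo, although the record does not describe the phenotype or the specific assay.
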