Addgene plasmid #39768: D-raf C295S
Depositing lab: Norbert Perrimon. Depositing organization: Harvard Medical School. Publication: Genetic and molecular analyses of mutations involved in Drosophila raf signal transduction. Lu X, Melnick MB, Hsu JC, Perrimon N. EMBO J. 1994 Jun 1;13(11):2592-9. PubMed 8013459.
Backbone
  Vector backbone: pCaSpeR-4
  Backbone size w/o insert (bp): 7855
  Vector type: Insect Expression
Growth in bacteria
  Bacterial resistance: Ampicillin, 100 μg/mL
  Growth temperature: 37°C
  Growth strain: DH5alpha
  Copy number: Unknown
Gene/Insert
  Gene/Insert name: d-raf
  Species: D. melanogaster (fly)
  Mutation: C295S
  Entrez Gene: Raf (a.k.a. Dmel_CG2845, 11-29, C110, CG2845, D-RAF, D-Raf, D-raf, D-raf1, DRaf, DRaf1, Dmel\CG2845, Draf, Draf-1, Draf1, EG:BACH48C10.3, Phl, RAF, Raf/phl, Raf1, dRaf, draf, l(1)2Fe, l(1)G0475, l(1)ph, l(1)phl, l(1)pole hole, l(1)polehole, l(1)polehole/draf, l(1)raf, lincRNA.937, ph, ph1, phl, raf, raf-1, raf1, rafl)
  Cloning method: Unknown
  Sequencing primers: 5′ pCaspeR4-5; 3′ pCaspeR4-3
Terms and licenses: Academic/Nonprofit Terms; Industry Terms: Not Available to Industry
Depositor comments: Perrimon Lab plasmid #92
How to cite: D-raf C295S was a gift from Norbert Perrimon (Addgene plasmid # 39768 ; http://n2t.net/addgene:39768 ; RRID:Addgene_39768)
